Addgene plasmid #53282: pAC-85b
Purpose: Contains crtE, crtI, crtY genes of Erwinia herbicola (Pantoea agglomerans) Eho10, and will produce beta-carotene in E. coli when complemented with a gene encoding phytoene synthase
Depositing lab: Francis X Cunningham Jr. Depositing organization: University of Maryland, College Park. Publication: A portfolio of plasmids for identification and analysis of carotenoid pathway enzymes: Adonis aestivalis as a case study. Cunningham FX Jr, Gantt E. Photosynth Res. 2007 May;92(2):245-59. Epub 2007 Jul 17. 10.1007/s11120-007-9210-0 PubMed 17634749.
Backbone
  Vector backbone: pACYC184
  Backbone manufacturer: New England BioLabs
  Backbone size w/o insert (bp): 4245
  Total vector size (bp): 9424
  Modifications to backbone: Plasmid pAC-BETA was digested with EcoRI and partially digested with BamHI and a 7.1 kB fragment was gel-purified. Plasmid pACYC184 was digested with EcoRI and BamHI and a 2.4 kB fragment was gel-purified. The two fragments were ligated together to give plasmid pAC-85b.
  Vector type: low copy number bacterial cloning vector
Growth in bacteria
  Bacterial resistance: Chloramphenicol, 25 μg/mL
  Growth temperature: 30°C
  Growth strain: Top10
  Growth instructions: Use to confirm the function of the products of genes or cDNAs that are thought to encode a phytoene synthase enzyme, or to screen genomic or cDNA libraries for plasmids containing such genes (crtB) or cDNAs (psy). The plasmid pAdPSY1 can be used as a positive control. Grow in liquid culture on a platform shaker at 28 degrees Celsius in darkness for 2-3 days, or on agar plates at room temperature for 3-7 days. A yellow colony color and an accumulation of beta-carotene is indicative of phytoene synthase activity.
  Copy number: Low Copy
Gene/Insert
  Gene/Insert name: crtE, crtY, crtI
  Species: Erwinia herbicola (Pantoea agglomerans) Eho10
  Insert size (bp): 7048
  GenBank ID: M87280.1
  Promoter: endogenous promoters
  Cloning method: Restriction Enzyme; 5′ cloning site EcoRI (not destroyed); 3′ cloning site BamHI (not destroyed)
  Sequencing primers: 5′ none; 3′ none
Terms and licenses: Academic/Nonprofit Terms; Industry Terms: Not Available to Industry
Depositor comments: For better yield of low copy number pAC-based plasmids, grow liquid cultures on a platform shaker at ca. 30 degrees Celsius. When cultures reach early stationary phase, dilute 2-fold with growth medium, add spectinomycin (150 mg/liter), and "amplify" for several hours before harvest. For plasmid selection and maintenance in E. coli, use chloramphenicol at 30 mg/liter.
How to cite: pAC-85b was a gift from Francis X Cunningham Jr (Addgene plasmid # 53282 ; http://n2t.net/addgene:53282 ; RRID:Addgene_53282)
