[The description below was written by a language model from this plasmid's Addgene catalogue record and pLannotate feature annotations shown in this document.]
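Description:
pAC-85b is a low-copy bacterial plasmid built on pACYC184 for functional complementation of the carotenoid pathway in E. coli. It replicates from the p15A origin, which is compatible with ColE1-type plasmids, so a second plasmid carrying a candidate gene or library can be maintained in the same cell. Selection is by chloramphenicol, through the cat gene and its promoter. The tetracycline resistance gene of the backbone appears only as fragments in the annotation, consistent with its interruption by the insert. According to the record, the plasmid was made by ligating a roughly 7.1 kb EcoRI/partial-BamHI fragment of pAC-BETA to a 2.4 kb EcoRI–BamHI fragment of pACYC184, giving a 9,424 bp construct.

The payload is part of the carotenoid gene cluster of Erwinia herbicola (Pantoea agglomerans) Eho10, expressed from its endogenous promoters. It includes crtE (geranylgeranyl diphosphate synthase), crtI (phytoene desaturase, converting phytoene to lycopene) and crtY (lycopene cyclase, producing beta-carotene). The feature table also detects a partial match to an isopentenyl diphosphate isomerase gene (fni) between crtE and crtY, which the catalogue entry does not mention. Only a short fragment of crtB remains, running directly into backbone tet sequence, so phytoene synthase is missing and the pathway is blocked at the step from geranylgeranyl diphosphate to phytoene.

Cells carrying pAC-85b alone therefore do not make beta-carotene. Supplying a functional phytoene synthase (bacterial crtB or plant psy) restores the pathway and yields yellow, beta-carotene-accumulating colonies. The plasmid is used to confirm the activity of suspected phytoene synthase genes or cDNAs and to screen genomic or cDNA libraries for them by colony color.
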