Features (pLannotate 1.2.2; 16 found; start..end, strand, type, name):
    219..321     -  promoter       cat promoter: promoter of the E. coli cat gene encoding chloramphenicol acetyltransferase
    442..585     +  mobile_element IS1 (fragment): prokaryotic transposable element IS1
    704..759     -  rep_origin     RSF ori (fragment): Plasmids containing the RSF 1030 origin of replication can be propagated in E. coli cells that contain additional plasmids with compatible origins.
    847..1392    -  rep_origin     p15A ori: Plasmids containing the medium-copy-number p15A origin of replication can be propagated in E. coli cells that contain a second plasmid with the ColE1 origin.
   1504..1532    +  promoter       tet promoter: E. coli promoter for tetracycline efflux protein gene
   1580..1873    +  CDS            TcR (fragment): tetracycline efflux protein; tet; confers resistance to tetracycline
   1992..2912    +  CDS            crtE: CRTE_PSEVU - Experimental evidence at protein level: Swiss-Prot protein existence level 1. Catalyzes the condensation of farnesyl diphosphate (FPP) and isopentenyl diphosphate (IPP) to yield geranylgeranyl diphosphate (GGPP) needed for biosynthesis of carotenoids and diterpenes. From Pseudescherichia vulneris (Escherichia vulneris).
   2978..3883    +  CDS            fni (fragment): IDI2_PSEVU - Protein inferred from homology: Swiss-Prot protein existence level 3. Involved in the biosynthesis of isoprenoids. Catalyzes the 1,3-allylic rearrangement of the homoallylic substrate isopentenyl (IPP) to its allylic isomer, dimethylallyl diphosphate (DMAPP). From Pseudescherichia vulneris (Escherichia vulneris).
   4156..5310    +  CDS            crtY: CRTY_PSEVU - Experimental evidence at protein level: Swiss-Prot protein existence level 1. Catalyzes the cyclization reaction which converts lycopene to beta-carotene. From Pseudescherichia vulneris (Escherichia vulneris).
   5310..6782    +  CDS            crtI: CRTI_PANAN - Experimental evidence at protein level: Swiss-Prot protein existence level 1. Converts 15-cis-phytoene into all-trans-lycopene via the intermediary of all-trans-phytofluene, all-trans-zeta-carotene and all- trans-neurosporene, by the introduction of four double bonds. From Pantoea ananas (Erwinia uredovora).
   6785..7054    +  CDS            crtB (fragment): CRTB_PANAN - Experimental evidence at protein level: Swiss-Prot protein existence level 1. Involved in the biosynthesis of carotenoids. Catalyzes the condensation of two molecules of geranylgeranyl diphosphate (GGPP) to give prephytoene diphosphate (PPPP) and the subsequent rearrangement of the cyclopropylcarbinyl intermediate to yield the 15-cis-phytoene isomer. From Pantoea ananas (Erwinia uredovora).
   7048..7949    +  CDS            TcR (fragment): tetracycline efflux protein; tet; confers resistance to tetracycline
   8453..8546    +  CDS            TcR (fragment): tetracycline efflux protein; tet; confers resistance to tetracycline
   8543..8600    -  CDS            TcR (fragment): tetracycline efflux protein; tet; confers resistance to tetracycline
   8590..8685    +  CDS            resD (fragment): REDF_ECOLI - Also known as D. Protein inferred from homology: Swiss-Prot protein existence level 3. Acts as a repressor of transcription and as a site-specific resolvase that cleaves at the RfsF site. From Escherichia coli (strain K12).
   8983..218     -  CDS            CmR (across the origin): chloramphenicol acetyltransferase; cat; confers resistance to chloramphenicol
>Addgene plasmid #53282 | pAC-85b | depositor full sequence | sequence record 82995 | pAC-85b sequence 9424 bps
AATTCCGGATGAGCATTCATCAGGCGGGCAAGAATGTGAATAAAGGCCGGATAAAACTTGTGCTTATTTT
TCTTTACGGTCTTTAAAAAGGCCGTAATATCCAGCTGAACGGTCTGGTTATAGGTACATTGAGCAACTGA
CTGAAATGCCTCAAAATGTTCTTTACGATGCCATTGGGATATATCAACGGTGGTATATCCAGTGATTTTT
TTCTCCATTTTAGCTTCCTTAGCTCCTGAAAATCTCGATAACTCAAAAAATACGCCCGGTAGTGATCTTA
TTTCATTATGGTGAAAGTTGGAACCTCTTACGTGCCGATCAACGTCTCATTTTCGCCAAAAGTTGGCCCA
GGGCTTCCCGGTATCAACAGGGACACCAGGATTTATTTATTCTGCGAAGTGATCTTCCGTCACAGGTATT
TATTCGGCGCAAAGTGCGTCGGGTGATGCTGCCAACTTACTGATTTAGTGTATGATGGTGTTTTTGAGGT
GCTCCAGTGGCTTCTGTTTCTATCAGCTGTCCCTCCTGTTCAGCTACTGACGGGGTGGTGCGTAACGGCA
AAAGCACCGCCGGACATCAGCGCTAGCGGAGTGTATACTGGCTTACTATGTTGGCACTGATGAGGGTGTC
AGTGAAGTGCTTCATGTGGCAGGAGAAAAAAGGCTGCACCGGTGCGTCAGCAGAATATGTGATACAGGAT
ATATTCCGCTTCCTCGCTCACTGACTCGCTACGCTCGGTCGTTCGACTGCGGCGAGCGGAAATGGCTTAC
GAACGGGGCGGAGATTTCCTGGAAGATGCCAGGAAGATACTTAACAGGGAAGTGAGAGGGCCGCGGCAAA
GCCGTTTTTCCATAGGCTCCGCCCCCCTGACAAGCATCACGAAATCTGACGCTCAAATCAGTGGTGGCGA
AACCCGACAGGACTATAAAGATACCAGGCGTTTCCCCCTGGCGGCTCCCTCGTGCGCTCTCCTGTTCCTG
CCTTTCGGTTTACCGGTGTCATTCCGCTGTTATGGCCGCGTTTGTCTCATTCCACGCCTGACACTCAGTT
CCGGGTAGGCAGTTCGCTCCAAGCTGGACTGTATGCACGAACCCCCCGTTCAGTCCGACCGCTGCGCCTT
ATCCGGTAACTATCGTCTTGAGTCCAACCCGGAAAGACATGCAAAAGCACCACTGGCAGCAGCCACTGGT
AATTGATTTAGAGGAGTTAGTCTTGAAGTCATGCGCCGGTTAAGGCTAAACTGAAAGGACAAGTTTTGGT
GACTGCGCTCCTCCAAGCCAGTTACCTCGGTTCAAAGAGTTGGTAGCTCAGAGAACCTTCGAAAAACCGC
CCTGCAAGGCGGTTTTTTCGTTTTCAGAGCAAGAGATTACGCGCAGACCAAAACGATCTCAAGAAGATCA
TCTTATTAATCAGATAAAATATTTCTAGATTTCAGTGCAATTTATCTCTTCAAATGTAGCACCTGAAGTC
AGCCCCATACGATATAAGTTGTAATTCTCATGTTTGACAGCTTATCATCGATAAGCTTTAATGCGGTAGT
TTATCACAGTTAAATTGCTAACGCAGTCAGGCACCGTGTATGAAATCTAACAATGCGCTCATCGTCATCC
TCGGCACCGTCACCCTGGATGCTGTAGGCATAGGCTTGGTTATGCCGGTACTGCCGGGCCTCTTGCGGGA
TATCGTCCATTCCGACAGCATCGCCAGTCACTATGGCGTGCTGCTAGCGCTATATGCGTTGATGCAATTT
CTATGCGCACCCGTTCTCGGAGCACTGTCCGACCGCTTTGGCCGCCGCCCAGTCCTGCTCGCTTCGCTAC
TTGGAGCCACTATCGACTACGCGATCATGGCGACCACACCCGTCCTGTGGATCTAAAGGCACAGCGTCTC
ATGCTTCGCACAATGTAAAACTGCTTCAGAACCTGGCGAGAGCTATCCGCGCGGTCTACGGTTAACTGAT
ACTAAAAGACAATTCAGCGGGTAACCTTGCAATGGTGAGTGGCAGTAAAGCGGGCGTTTCGCCTCATCGC
GAAATAGAAGTAATGAGACAATCCATTGACGATCACCTGGCTGGCCTGTTACCTGAAACCGACAGCCAGG
ATATCGTCAGCCTTGCGATGCGTGAAGGCGTCATGGCACCCGGTAAACGGATCCGTCCGCTGCTGATGCT
GCTGGCCGCCCGCGACCTCCGCTACCAGGGCAGTATGCCTACGCTGCTCGATCTCGCCTGCGCCGTTGAA
CTGACCCATACCGCGTCGCTGATGCTCGACGACATGCCCTGCATGGACAACGCCGAGCTGCGCCGCGGTC
AGCCCACTACCCACAAAAAATTTGGTGAGAGCGTGGCGATCCTTGCCTCCGTTGGGCTGCTCTCTAAAGC
CTTTGGTCTGATCGCCGCCACCGGCGATCTGCCGGGGGAGAGGCGTGCCCAGGCGGTCAACGAGCTCTCT
ACCGCCGTGGGCGTGCAGGGCCTGGTACTGGGGCAGTTTCGCGATCTTAACGATGCCGCCCTCGACCGTA
CCCCTGACGCTATCCTCAGCACCAACCACCTCAAGACCGGCATTCTGTTCAGCGCGATGCTGCAGATCGT
CGCCATTGCTTCCGCCTCGTCGCCGAGCACGCGAGAGACGCTGCACGCCTTCGCCCTCGACTTCGGCCAG
GCGTTTCAACTGCTGGACGATCTGCGTGACGATCACCCGGAAACCGGTAAAGATCGCAATAAGGACGCGG
GAAAATCGACGCTGGTCAACCGGCTGGGCGCAGACGCGGCCCGGCAAAAGCTGCGCGAGCATATTGATTC
CGCCGACAAACACCTCACTTTTGCCTGTCCGCAGGGCGGCGCCATCCGACAGTTTATGCATCTGTGGTTT
GGCCATCACCTTGCCGACTGGTCACCGGTCATGAAAATCGCCTGATACCGCCCTTTTGGGTTCAAGCAGT
ACATAACGATGGAACCACATTACAGGAGTAGTGATGAATGAAGGACGAGCGCCTTGTTCAGCGTAAGAAC
GATCATCTGGATATCGTTCTCGACCCCCGTCGCGCCGTAACTCAGGCTAGCGCAGGTTTTGAGCGCTGGC
GCTTTACCCACTGCGCCCTGCCAGAGCTGAATTTTAGCGACATCACGCTGGAAACCACCTTCCTGAATCG
GCAGCTACAGGCTCCGCTGCTGATCAGCTCCATGACCGGCGGCGTTGAGCGCTCGCGCCATATCAACCGC
CACCTCGCCGAGGCGGCGCAGGTGCTAAAAATTGCGATGGGGGTGGGCTCCCAGCGCGTCGCCATTGAGA
GCGACGCGGGCTTAGGGCTGGATAAAACCCTGCGGCAGCTGGCTCCGGACGTGCCGCTGCTGGCGAACCT
CGGCGCGGCGCAGCTGACCGGCAGAAAAGGTATTGATTACGCCCGACGGGCCGTGGAGATGATCGAGGCG
GATGCGCTGATTGTGCACCTAAACCCGCTGCAGGAGGCGCTACAGCCCGGCGGCGATCGCGACTGGCGCG
GACGGCTGGCGGCTATTGAAACTCTGGTCCGCGAGCTGCCCGTTCCGCTGGTGGTGAAAGAGGTGGGAGC
CGGTATCTCCCGAACCGTGGCCGGGCAGCTGATCGATGCCGGCGTTACCGTGATTGACGTCGCGGGCGCG
GGCGGCACCAGCTGGGCCGCCGTTGAAGGCGAGCGGGCGGCCACCGAGCAGCAGCGCAGCGTGGCCAACG
TCTTTGCCGACTGGGGGATCCCCACCGCTGAGGCGCTGGTTGACATTGCCGAGGCCTGGCCGCAGATGCC
CCTTATTGCCTCGGGCGGGATTAAAAACGGCGTCGACCAGCCGCGCTACGTTGCCGAGGCTAATCTGGTG
ATCACCCACGGCGGTCTCAATACCGTACTGGATGCGCTGGCTGCCGCGACGCCGGTGCTGGCGGTGCCAC
TCTCTTTCGACCAGCCCGCCGTGGCTGCCCGGCTGGTCTATAACGGGCTGGGTCGCCGGGTATCGCGCTT
TGCCAGACAGCAGACGCTGGCGGATGAGATTGCCCAACTGCTGGGGGATGAGACGCTGCATCAGCGTCTG
GCGACGGCCCGCCAGCAGCTTAACGACGCCGGGGGCACGCCCCGTGCGGCGACCCTGATTGAACAGGCCA
TAGCAGGGAGTGAGAGCGTATCGTGAGGGATCTGATTTTAGTCGGCGGCGGCCTGGCCAACGGGCTGATC
GCCTGGCGTCTGCGCCAGCGCTACCCGCAGCTTAACCTGCTGCTGATCGAGGCCGGGGAGCAGCCCGGCG
GGAACCATACCTGGTCATTCCATGAAGACGATCTGACTCCCGGGCAGCACGCCTGGCTGGCCCCGCTGGT
GGCCCACGCCTGGCCGGGCTATGAGGTGCAGTTTCCCGATCTTCGCCGTCGCCTCGCGCGCGGCTACTAC
TCCATTACCTCAGAGCGCTTTGCCGAGGCCCTGCATCAGGCGCTGGGGGAGAACATCTGGCTAAACTGTT
CGGTGAGCGAGGTGTTACCCAATAGCGTGCGCCTTGCCAACGGTGAGGCGCTGCTTGCCGGAGCGGTGAT
TGACGGACGCGGCGTGACCGCCAGTTCGGCGATGCAAACCGGCTATCAGCTCTTTCTTGGTCAGCAGTGG
CGGCTGACACAGCCCCACGGCCTGACCGTACCGATCCTGATGGATGCCACGGTGGCGCAGCAGCAGGGCT
ATCGCTTTGTCTACACGCTGCCGCTCTCCGCCGACACGCTGCTGATCGAGGATACGCGCTACGCCAATGT
CCCGCAGCGTGATGATAATGCCCTACGCCAGACGGTTACCGACTATGCTCACAGCAAAGGGTGGCAGCTG
GCCCAGCTTGAACGCGAGGAGACCGGCTGTCTGCCGATTACCCTGGCGGGTGACATCCAGGCTCTGTGGG
CCGATGCGCCGGGCGTGCCGCGCTCGGGAATGCGGGCTGGGCTATTTCACCCTACCACTGGCTATTCGCT
GCCGCTGGCGGTGGCCCTTGCCGACGCGATTGCCGACAGCCCGCGGCTGGGCAGCGTTCCGCTCTATCAG
CTCACCCGGCAGTTTGCCGAACGCCACTGGCGCAGGCAGGGATTCTTCCGCCTGCTGAACCGGATGCTTT
TCCTGGCCGGGCGCGAGGAGAACCGCTGGCGGGTGATGCAGCGCTTTTATGGGCTGCCGGAGCCCACCGT
AGAGCGCTTTTACGCCGGTCGGCTCTCTCTCTTTGATAAGGCCCGCATTTTGACGGGCAAGCCACCGGTT
CCGCTGGGCGAAGCCTGGCGGGCGGCGCTGAACCATTTTCCTGACAGACGAGATAAAGGATGAAAAAAAC
CGTTGTGATTGGCGCAGGCTTTGGTGGCCTGGCGCTGGCGATTCGCCTGCAGGCGGCAGGGATCCCAACC
GTACTGCTGGAGCAGCGGGACAAGCCCGGCGGTCGGGCCTACGTCTGGCATGACCAGGGCTTTACCTTTG
ACGCCGGGCCGACGGTGATCACCGATCCTACCGCGCTTGAGGCGCTGTTCACCCTGGCCGGCAGGCGCAT
GGAGGATTACGTCAGGCTGCTGCCGGTAAAACCCTTCTACCGACTCTGCTGGGAGTCCGGGAAGACCCTC
GACTATGCTAACGACAGCGCCGAGCTTGAGGCGCAGATTACCCAGTTCAACCCCCGCGACGTCGAGGGCT
ACCGGCGCTTTCTGGCTTACTCCCAGGCGGTATTCCAGGAGGGATATTTGCGCCTCGGCAGCGTGCCGTT
CCTCTCTTTTCGCGACATGCTGCGCGCCGGGCCGCAGCTGCTTAAGCTCCAGGCGTGGCAGAGCGTCTAC
CAGTCGGTTTCGCGCTTTATTGAGGATGAGCATCTGCGGCAGGCCTTCTCGTTCCACTCCCTGCTGGTAG
GCGGCAACCCCTTCACCACCTCGTCCATCTACACCCTGATCCACGCCCTTGAGCGGGAGTGGGGGGTCTG
GTTCCCTGAGGGCGGCACCGGGGCGCTGGTGAACGGCATGGTGAAGCTGTTTACCGATCTGGGCGGGGAG
ATCGAACTCAACGCCCGGGTCGAAGAGCTGGTGGTGGCCGATAACCGCGTAAGCCAGGTCCGGCTGGCGG
ATGGTCGGATCTTTGACACCGACGCCGTAGCCTCGAACGCTGACGTGGTGAACACCTATAAAAAGCTGCT
CGGCCACCATCCGGTGGGGCAGAAGCGGGCGGCAGCGCTGGAGCGCAAGAGCATGAGCAACTCGCTGTTT
GTGCTCTACTTCGGCCTGAACCAGCCTCATTCCCAGCTGGCGCACCATACCATCTGTTTTGGTCCCCGCT
ACCGGGAGCTGATCGACGAGATCTTTACCGGCAGCGCGCTGGCGGATGACTTCTCGCTCTACCTGCACTC
GCCCTGCGTGACCGATCCCTCGCTCGCGCCTCCCGGCTGCGCCAGCTTCTACGTGCTGGCCCCGGTGCCG
CATCTTGGCAACGCGCCGCTGGACTGGGCGCAGGAGGGGCCGAAGCTGCGCGACCGCATCTTTGACTACC
TTGAAGAGCGCTATATGCCCGGCCTGCGTAGCCAGCTGGTGACCCAGCGGATCTTTACCCCGGCAGACTT
CCACGACACGCTGGATGCGCATCTGGGATCGGCCTTCTCCATCGAGCCGCTGCTGACCCAAAGCGCCTGG
TTCCGCCCGCACAACCGCGACAGCGACATTGCCAACCTCTACCTGGTGGGCGCAGGTACTCACCCTGGGG
CGGGCATTCCTGGCGTAGTGGCCTCGGCGAAAGCCACCGCCAGCCTGATGATTGAGGATCTGCAATGAGC
CAACCGCCGCTGCTTGACCACGCCACGCAGACCATGGCCAACGGCTCGAAAAGTTTTGCCACCGCTGCGA
AGCTGTTCGACCCGGCCACCCGCCGTAGCGTGCTGATGCTCTACACCTGGTGCCGCCACTGCGATGACGT
CATTGACGACCAGACCCACGGCTTCGCCAGCGAGGCCGCGGCGGAGGAGGAGGCCACCCAGCGCCTGGCC
CGGCTGCGCACGCTGACCCTGGCGGCGTTTGAAGGGGCCGAGATGCAGGATCCTCTACGCCGGACGCATC
GTGGCCGGCATCACCGGCGCCACAGGTGCGGTTGCTGGCGCCTATATCGCCGACATCACCGATGGGGAAG
ATCGGGCTCGCCACTTCGGGCTCATGAGCGCTTGTTTCGGCGTGGGTATGGTGGCAGGCCCCGTGGCCGG
GGGACTGTTGGGCGCCATCTCCTTGCATGCACCATTCCTTGCGGCGGCGGTGCTCAACGGCCTCAACCTA
CTACTGGGCTGCTTCCTAATGCAGGAGTCGCATAAGGGAGAGCGTCGACCGATGCCCTTGAGAGCCTTCA
ACCCAGTCAGCTCCTTCCGGTGGGCGCGGGGCATGACTATCGTCGCCGCACTTATGACTGTCTTCTTTAT
CATGCAACTCGTAGGACAGGTGCCGGCAGCGCTCTGGGTCATTTTCGGCGAGGACCGCTTTCGCTGGAGC
GCGACGATGATCGGCCTGTCGCTTGCGGTATTCGGAATCTTGCACGCCCTCGCTCAAGCCTTCGTCACTG
GTCCCGCCACCAAACGTTTCGGCGAGAAGCAGGCCATTATCGCCGGCATGGCGGCCGACGCGCTGGGCTA
CGTCTTGCTGGCGTTCGCGACGCGAGGCTGGATGGCCTTCCCCATTATGATTCTTCTCGCTTCCGGCGGC
ATCGGGATGCCCGCGTTGCAGGCCATGCTGTCCAGGCAGGTAGATGACGACCATCAGGGACAGCTTCAAG
GATCGCTCGCGGCTCTTACCAGCCTAACTTCGATCACTGGACCGCTGATCGTCACGGCGATTTATGCCGC
CTCGGCGAGCACATGGAACGGGTTGGCATGGATTGTAGGCGCCGCCCTATACCTTGTCTGCCTCCCCGCG
TTGCGTCGCGGTGCATGGAGCCGGGCCACCTCGACCTGAATGGAAGCCGGCGGCACCTCGCTAACGGATT
CACCACTCCAAGAATTGGAGCCAATCAATTCTTGCGGAGAACTGTGAATGCGCAAACCAACCCTTGGCAG
AACATATCCATCGCGTCCGCCATCTCCAGCAGCCGCACGCGGCGCATCTCGGGCAGCGTTGGGTCCTGGC
CACGGGTGCGCATGATCGTGCTCCTGTCGTTGAGGACCCGGCTAGGCTGGCGGGGTTGCCTTACTGGTTA
GCAGAATGAATCACCGATACGCGAGCGAACGTGAAGCGACTGCTGCTGCAAAACGTCTGCGACCTGAGCA
ACAACATGAATGGTCTTCGGTTTCCGTGTTTCGTAAAGTCTGGAAACGCGGAAGTCCCCTACGTGCTGCT
GAAGTTGCCCGCAACAGAGAGTGGAACCAACCGGTGATACCACGATACTATGACTGAGAGTCAACGCCAT
GAGCGGCCTCATTTCTTATTCTGAGTTACAACAGTCCGCACCGCTGTCCGGTAGCTCCTTCCGGTGGGCG
CGGGGCATGACTATCGTCGCCGCACTTATGACTGTCTTCTTTATCATGCAACTCGTAGGACAGGTGCCGG
CAGCGCCCAACAGTCCCCCGGCCACGGGGCCTGCCACCATACCCACGCCGAAACAAGCGCCCTGCACCAT
TATGTTCCGGATCTGCATCGCAGGATGCTGCTGGCTACCCTGTGGAACACCTACATCTGTATTAACGAAG
CGCTAACCGTTTTTATCAGGCTCTGGGAGGCAGAATAAATGATCATATCGTCAATTATTACCTCCACGGG
GAGAGCCTGAGCAAACTGGCCTCAGGCATTTGAGAAGCACACGGTCACACTGCTTCCGGTAGTCAATAAA
CCGGTAAACCAGCAATAGACATAAGCGGCTATTTAACGACCCTGCCCTGAACCGACGACCGGGTCGAATT
TGCTTTCGAATTTCTGCCATTCATCCGCTTATTATCACTTATTCAGGCGTAGCACCAGGCGTTTAAGGGC
ACCAATAACTGCCTTAAAAAAATTACGCCCCGCCCTGCCACTCATCGCAGTACTGTTGTAATTCATTAAG
CATTCTGCCGACATGGAAGCCATCACAGACGGCATGATGAACCTGAATCGCCAGCGGCATCAGCACCTTG
TCGCCTTGCGTATAATATTTGCCCATGGTGAAAACGGGGGCGAAGAAGTTGTCCATATTGGCCACGTTTA
AATCAAAACTGGTGAAACTCACCCAGGGATTGGCTGAGACGAAAAACATATTCTCAATAAACCCTTTAGG
GAAATAGGCCAGGTTTTCACCGTAACACGCCACATCTTGCGAATATATGTGTAGAAACTGCCGGAAATCG
TCGTGGTATTCACTCCAGAGCGATGAAAACGTTTCAGTTTGCTCATGGAAAACGGTGTAACAAGGGTGAA
CACTATCCCATATCACCAGCTCACCGTCTTTCATTGCCATACGG
