>Addgene plasmid #53282 | pAC-85b | addgene partial sequence | sequence record 91421 | pBRrevBam 5'-GGTGATGTCGGCGATATAGG-3'
GATGCCGGCCACGATGCGTCCGGCGTAGAGGATCCTGCATCTCGGCCCCTTCAAACGCCGCCAGGGTCAG
CGTGCGCAGCCGGGCCAGGCGCTGGGTGGCCTCCTCCTCCGCCGCGGCCTCGCTGGCGAAGCCGTGGGTC
TGGTCGTCAATGACGTCATCGCAGTGGCGGCACCAGGTGTAGAGCATCAGCACGCTACGGCGGGTGGCCG
GGTCGAACAGCTTCGCAGCGGTGGCAAAACTTTTCGAGCCGTTGGCCATGGTCTGCGTGGCGTGGTCAAG
CAGCGGCGGTTGGCTCATTGCAGATCCTCAATCATCAGGCTGGCGGTGGCTTTCGCCGAGGCCACTACGC
CAGGAATGCCCGCCCCAGGGTGAGTACCTGCGCCCACCAGGTAGAGGTTGGCAATGTCGCTGTCGCGGTT
GTGCGGGCGGAACCAGGCGCTTTGGGTCAGCAGCGGCTCGATGGAGAAGGCCGATCCCAGATGCGCATCC
AGCGTGTCGTGGAAGTCTGCCGGGGTAAAGATCCGCTGGGTCACCAGCTGGCTACGCAGGCCGGGCATAT
AGCGCTCTTCAAGGTAGTCAAAGATGCGGTCGCGCAGCTTCGGCCCCTCCTGCGCCCAGTCCAGCGGCGC
GTTGCCAAGATGCGGCACCGGGGCCAGCACGTAGAAGCTGGCGCAGCCGGGAGGCGCGAGCGAGGGATCG
GTCACGCAGGGCGAGTGCAGGTAGAGCGAGAAGTCATC
