>Addgene plasmid #53282 | pAC-85b | addgene partial sequence | sequence record 91463 | pBRforBam 5'-CTTGGAGCCACTATCGAC-3'
AAGACAATTCAGCGGGTAACCTTGCAATGGTGAGTGGCAGTAAAGCGGGCGTTTCGCCTCATCGCGAAAT
AGAAGTAATGAGACAATCCATTGACGATCACCTGGCTGGCCTGTTACCTGAAACCGACAGCCAGGATATC
GTCAGCCTTGCGATGCGTGAAGGCGTCATGGCACCCGGTAAACGGATCCGTCCGCTGCTGATGCTGCTGG
CCGCCCGCGACCTCCGCTACCAGGGCAGTATGCCTACGCTGCTCGATCTCGCCTGCGCCGTTGAACTGAC
CCATACCGCGTCGCTGATGCTCGACGACATGCCCTGCATGGACAACGCCGAGCTGCGCCGCGGTCAGCCC
ACTACCCACAAAAAATTTGGTGAGAGCGTGGCGATCCTTGCCTCCGTTGGGCTGCTCTCTAAAGCCTTTG
GTCTGATC
