>Addgene plasmid #53282 | pAC-85b | addgene partial sequence | sequence record 92941 | crtI-R 5'-cgccaatcacaacggttt-3'
GGTTCAGCGCCGCCCGCCAGGCTTCGCCCAGCGGAACCGGTGGCTTGCCCGTCAAAATGCGGGCCTTATC
AAAGAGAGAGAGCCGACCGGCGTAAAAGCGCTCTACGGTGGGCTCCGGCAGCCCATAAAAGCGCTGCATC
ACCCGCCAGCGGTTCTCCTCGCGCCCGGCCAGGAAAAGCATCCGGTTCAGCAGGCGGAAGAATCCCTGCC
TGCGCCAGTGGCGTTCGGCAAACTGCCGGGTGAGCTGATAGAGCGGAACGCTGCCCAGCCGCGGGCTGTC
GGCAATCGCGTCGGCAAGGGCCACCGCCAGCGGCAGCGAATAGCCAGTGGTAGGGTGAAATAGCCCAGCC
CGCATTCCCGAGCGCGGCACGCCCGGCGCATCGGCCCACAGAGCCTGGATGTCACCCGCCAGGGTAATCG
GCAGACAGCCGGTCTCCTCGCGTTCAAGCTGGGCCAGCTGCCACCCTTTGCTGTGAGCATAGTCGGTAAC
CGTCTGGCGTAGGGCATTATCATCACGCTGCGGGACATTGGCGTAGCGCGTATCCTCGATCAGCAGCGTG
TCGGCGGAGAGCGGCAGCGTGTAGACAAAGCGATAGCCCTGCTGCTGCGCCACCGTGGCATCCATCAGGA
TCGGTACGGTCAGGCCGTGGGGCTGTGTCAGCCGCCACTGCTGACCAAGAAAGAGCTGATAGCCGGTTTG
CATCGCCGAACTGGCGGTCACGCCGCGTCCGTCAATCACC
