>Addgene plasmid #53282 | pAC-85b | addgene partial sequence | sequence record 92942 | crtE-F 5'-atctgtggtttggccatca-3'
GATACCGCCCTTTTGGGTTCAAGCAGTACATAACGATGGAACCACATTACAGGAGTAGTGATGAATGAAG
GACGAGCGCCTTGTTCAGCGTAAGAACGATCATCTGGATATCGTTCTCGACCCCCGTCGCGCCGTAACTC
AGGCTAGCGCAGGTTTTGAGCGCTGGCGCTTTACCCACTGCGCCCTGCCAGAGCTGAATTTTAGCGACAT
CACGCTGGAAACCACCTTCCTGAATCGGCAGCTACAGGCTCCGCTGCTGATCAGCTCCATGACCGGCGGC
GTTGAGCGCTCGCGCCATATCAACCGCCACCTCGCCGAGGCGGCGCAGGTGCTAAAAATTGCGATGGGGG
TGGGCTCCCAGCGCGTCGCCATTGAGAGCGACGCGGGCTTAGGGCTGGATAAAACCCTGCGGCAGCTGGC
TCCGGACGTGCCGCTGCTGGCGAACCTCGGCGCGGCGCAGCTGACCGGCAGAAAAGGTATTGATTACGCC
CGACGGGCCGTGGAGATGATCGAGGCGGATGCGCTGATTGTGCACCTAAACCCGCTGCAGGAGGCGCTAC
AGCCCGGCGGCGATCGCGACTGGCGCGGACGGCTGGCGGCTATTGAAACTCTGGTCCGCGAGCTGCCCGT
TCCGCTGGTGGTGAAAGAGGTGGGAGCCGGTATCTCCCGAACCGTGGCCGGGCAGCTGATCGATGCCGGC
GTTACCGTGATTGACGTCGCGGGCGCGGGCGGCACCAGCTGGGCCGCCGTTGAAGGCGAGCG
